Addgene plasmid #193360: T7-VEE-CFP-e2a-SOX2-17-p2a-KLF4
Purpose: VEE-CFP-S*K (self-replicating RNA vector expressing CFP + human super-SOX + KLF4 + PuroR) for integration-free naïve conversion
Depositing lab: Hans Schöler. Depositing organization: Max Planck Institute for Molecular Biomedicine. Publication: Highly cooperative chimeric super-SOX induces naive pluripotency across species. MacCarthy CM, Wu G, Malik V, Menuchin-Lasowski Y, Velychko T, Keshet G, Fan R, Bedzhov I, Church GM, Jauch R, Cojocaru V, Scholer HR, Velychko S. Cell Stem Cell. 2024 Jan 4;31(1):127-147.e9. doi: 10.1016/j.stem.2023.11.010. Epub 2023 Dec 22. PubMed 38141611.
Backbone
  Vector backbone: T7-VEE-IRES-puro (Addgene plasmid 58970)
  Total vector size (bp): 14248
  Vector type: Mammalian Expression ; Venezuelan equine encephalitis (VEE) virus RNA replicon
  Selectable markers: Puromycin
Growth in bacteria
  Bacterial resistance: Ampicillin, 100 μg/mL
  Growth temperature: 37°C
  Growth strain: DH5alpha
  Copy number: Low Copy
Gene/Insert
  Gene/Insert name: CFP-e2a-SOX2-17-p2a-KLF4 (alt names: Cyan Fluorescent Protein; S*; superSOX)
  Species: H. sapiens (human); Aequorea victoria
  Insert size (bp): 3477
  Mutation: SOX2-17 is engineered highly cooperative chimeric transcription factor, where the following elements of SOX2 were swapped with SOX17: 43-47, 61, 65-86 and CTD
  Entrez Gene: KLF4 (a.k.a. EZF, GKLF); SOX2 (a.k.a. ANOP3, MCOPS3)
  Promoter: T7
  Cloning method: Restriction Enzyme; 5′ cloning site ClaI (not destroyed); 3′ cloning site ClaI (not destroyed)
  Sequencing primers: 5′ CGGCTAACCTGAATGGACTACGAC; 3′ TATAGACAAACGCACACCG
Terms and licenses: Academic/Nonprofit Terms; Industry Terms: Not Available to Industry
Depositor comments: Please visit https://www.biorxiv.org/content/10.1101/2022.09.23.509242v1 for BioRxiv preprint
How to cite: T7-VEE-CFP-e2a-SOX2-17-p2a-KLF4 was a gift from Hans Schöler (Addgene plasmid # 193360 ; http://n2t.net/addgene:193360 ; RRID:Addgene_193360)
