[The description below was written by a language model from this plasmid's Addgene catalogue record and pLannotate feature annotations shown in this document.]
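Description:
T7-VEE-CFP-e2a-SOX2-17-p2a-KLF4 is a roughly 14.2 kb plasmid template for a Venezuelan equine encephalitis (VEE) virus self-replicating RNA, built on the T7-VEE-IRES-puro backbone. In bacteria it is maintained through a ColE1/pUC-type origin and an ampicillin resistance gene (bla with its own promoter). The catalogue lists it as low copy, although the origin is annotated as a high-copy type. A bacteriophage T7 promoter lies immediately upstream of the replicon, spanning the plasmid's numbering origin, so that the whole replicon can be transcribed in vitro as RNA for delivery into mammalian cells.

The replicon begins with the VEE non-structural polyprotein (nsP1–nsP4), which encodes the RNA-dependent RNA polymerase complex that copies the genomic RNA and produces subgenomic plus-strand transcripts. Downstream of it, the approximately 3.5 kb payload, cloned at ClaI sites, encodes a single polycistron. This consists of ECFP as a fluorescent reporter, an E2A peptide, the engineered human "super-SOX" factor SOX2-17, a P2A peptide, and human KLF4. The 2A sequences allow the three proteins to be released separately from one open reading frame. SOX2-17 is a highly cooperative chimeric transcription factor in which SOX2 residues 43–47, 61 and 65–86, plus the C-terminal domain, are replaced by their SOX17 counterparts. This explains why automated annotation labels most of this region as a SOX17 fragment. An EMCV IRES then drives puromycin N-acetyltransferase, allowing selection of cells that retain the replicating RNA.

The stated purpose is integration-free conversion of pluripotent cells to the naïve state, with cyan fluorescence and puromycin selection marking cells that carry the replicon.
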