Features (pLannotate 1.2.2; 10 found; start..end, strand, type, name):
     45..7523    +  CDS            POLN_EEVVT: Experimental evidence at protein level: Swiss-Prot protein existence level 1. [RNA-directed RNA polymerase nsP4]: RNA dependent RNA polymerase (By similarity). Replicates genomic and antigenomic RNA by recognizing replications specific signals. The early replication complex formed by the polyproteins P123/P123' and nsP4 synthesizes minus-strand RNAs (By similarity). The late replication complex composed of fully processed nsP1-nsP4 is responsible for the production of genomic and subgenomic plus-strand RNAs (By similarity). From Venezuelan equine encephalitis virus (strain Trinidad donkey) (VE
   7606..8322    +  CDS            ECFP: ECFP is a basic (constitutively fluorescent) cyan fluorescent protein published in 1996, derived from Aequorea victoria. It has low acid sensitivity.
   8515..9558    +  CDS            SOX17 (fragment): SOX17_HUMAN - Experimental evidence at protein level: Swiss-Prot protein existence level 1. Acts as transcription regulator that binds target promoter DNA and bends the DNA. Binds to the sequences 5'-AACAAT-'3 or 5'- AACAAAG-3'. Modulates transcriptional regulation via WNT3A. Inhibits Wnt signaling. Promotes degradation of activated CTNNB1. Plays a key role in the regulation of embryonic development. Required for normal development of the definitive gut endoderm. Required for normal looping of the embryonic heart tube. Plays an important role in embryonic and postnatal vascular development, in
   9646..11055   +  CDS            KLF4 (fragment): KLF4_HUMAN - Also known as EZF, GKLF. Experimental evidence at protein level: Swiss-Prot protein existence level 1. Transcription factor; can act both as activator and as repressor. Binds the 5'-CACCC-3' core sequence. Binds to the promoter region of its own gene and can activate its own transcription. Regulates the expression of key transcription factors during embryonic development. Plays an important role in maintaining embryonic stem cells, and in preventing their differentiation. Required for establishing the barrier function of the skin and for postnatal maturation and maintenance of the
  11125..11686   +  misc_feature   IRES: internal ribosome entry site (IRES) of the encephalomyocarditis virus (EMCV)
  11689..12288   +  CDS            PuroR: puromycin N-acetyltransferase; pac from Streptomyces alboniger; confers resistance to puromycin
  12485..12589   +  promoter       AmpR promoter: bla
  12590..13450   +  CDS            AmpR: β-lactamase; bla; confers resistance to ampicillin, carbenicillin, and related antibiotics
  13621..14209   +  rep_origin     ori: high-copy-number ColE1/pMB1/pBR322/pUC origin of replication
  14230..14247   +  promoter       T7 promoter (fragment): promoter for bacteriophage T7 RNA polymerase
>Addgene plasmid #193360 | T7-VEE-CFP-e2a-SOX2-17-p2a-KLF4 | addgene full sequence | sequence record 379850 | Addgene Partial NGS Result
ATGGGCGGCGCATGAGAGAAGCCCAGACCAATTACCTACCCAAAATGGAGAAAGTTCACGTTGACATCGA
GGAAGACAGCCCATTCCTCAGAGCTTTGCAGCGGAGCTTCCCGCAGTTTGAGGTAGAAGCCAAGCAGGTC
ACTGATAATGACCATGCTAATGCCAGAGCGTTTTCGCATCTGGCTTCAAAACTGATCGAAACGGAGGTGG
ACCCATCCGACACGATCCTTGACATTGGAAGTGCGCCCGCCCGCAGAATGTATTCTAAGCACAAGTATCA
TTGTATCTGTCCGATGAGATGTGCGGAAGATCCGGACAGATTGTATAAGTATGCAACTAAGCTGAAGAAA
AACTGTAAGGAAATAACTGATAAGGAATTGGACAAGAAAATGAAGGAGCTGGCCGCCGTCATGAGCGACC
CTGACCTGGAAACTGAGACTATGTGCCTCCACGACGACGAGTCGTGTCGCTACGAAGGGCAAGTCGCTGT
TTACCAGGATGTATACGCGGTTGACGGACCGACAAGTCTCTATCACCAAGCCAATAAGGGAGTTAGAGTC
GCCTACTGGATAGGCTTTGACACCACCCCTTTTATGTTTAAGAACTTGGCTGGAGCATATCCATCATACT
CTACCAACTGGGCCGACGAAACCGTGTTAACGGCTCGTAACATAGGCCTATGCAGCTCTGACGTTATGGA
GCGGTCACGTAGAGGGATGTCCATTCTTAGAAAGAAGTATTTGAAACCATCCAACAATGTTCTATTCTCT
GTTGGCTCGACCATCTACCACGAGAAGAGGGACTTACTGAGGAGCTGGCACCTGCCGTCTGTATTTCACT
TACGTGGCAAGCAAAATTACACATGTCGGTGTGAGACTATAGTTAGTTGCGACGGGTACGTCGTTAAAAG
AATAGCTATCAGTCCAGGCCTGTATGGGAAGCCTTCAGGCTATGCTGCTACGATGCACCGCGAGGGATTC
TTGTGCTGCAAAGTGACAGACACATTGAACGGGGAGAGGGTCTCTTTTCCCGTGTGCACGTATGTGCCAG
CTACATTGTGTGACCAAATGACTGGCATACTGGCAACAGATGTCAGTGCGGACGACGCGCAAAAACTGCT
GGTTGGGCTCAACCAGCGTATAGTCGTCAACGGTCGCACCCAGAGAAACACCAATACCATGAAAAATTAC
CTTTTGCCCGTAGTGGCCCAGGCATTTGCTAGGTGGGCAAAGGAATATAAGGAAGATCAAGAAGATGAAA
GGCCACTAGGACTACGAGATAGACAGTTAGTCATGGGGTGTTGTTGGGCTTTTAGAAGGCACAAGATAAC
ATCTATTTATAAGCGCCCGGATACCCAAACCATCATCAAAGTGAACAGCGATTTCCACTCATTCGTGCTG
CCCAGGATAGGCAGTAACACATTGGAGATCGGGCTGAGAACAAGAATCAGGAAAATGTTAGAGGAGCACA
AGGAGCCGTCACCTCTCATTACCGCCGAGGACGTACAAGAAGCTAAGTGCGCAGCCGATGAGGCTAAGGA
GGTGCGTGAAGCCGAGGAGTTGCGCGCAGCTCTACCACCTTTGGCAGCTGATGTTGAGGAGCCCACTCTG
GAGGCAGACGTCGACTTGATGTTACAAGAGGCTGGGGCCGGCTCAGTGGAGACACCTCGTGGCTTGATAA
AGGTTACCAGCTACGATGGCGAGGACAAGATCGGCTCTTACGCTGTGCTTTCTCCGCAGGCTGTACTCAA
GAGTGAAAAATTATCTTGCATCCACCCTCTCGCTGAACAAGTCATAGTGATAACACACTCTGGCCGAAAA
GGGCGTTATGCCGTGGAACCATACCATGGTAAAGTAGTGGTGCCAGAGGGACATGCAATACCCGTCCAGG
ACTTTCAAGCTCTGAGTGAAAGTGCCACCATTGTGTACAACGAACGTGAGTTCGTAAACAGGTACCTGCA
CCATATTGCCACACATGGAGGAGCGCTGAACACTGATGAAGAATATTACAAAACTGTCAAGCCCAGCGAG
CACGACGGCGAATACCTGTACGACATCGACAGGAAACAGTGCGTCAAGAAAGAACTAGTCACTGGGCTAG
GGCTCACAGGCGAGCTGGTGGATCCTCCCTTCCATGAATTCGCCTACGAGAGTCTGAGAACACGACCAGC
CGCTCCTTACCAAGTACCAACCATAGGGGTGTATGGCGTGCCAGGATCAGGCAAGTCTGGCATCATTAAA
AGCGCAGTCACCAAAAAAGATCTAGTGGTGAGCGCCAAGAAAGAAAACTGTGCAGAAATTATAAGGGACG
TCAAGAAAATGAAAGGGCTGGACGTCAATGCCAGAACTGTGGACTCAGTGCTCTTGAATGGATGCAAACA
CCCCGTAGAGACCCTGTATATTGACGAAGCTTTTGCTTGTCATGCAGGTACTCTCAGAGCGCTCATAGCC
ATTATAAGACCTAAAAAGGCAGTGCTCTGCGGGGATCCCAAACAGTGCGGTTTTTTTAACATGATGTGCC
TGAAAGTGCATTTTAACCACGAGATTTGCACACAAGTCTTCCACAAAAGCATCTCTCGCCGTTGCACTAA
ATCTGTGACTTCGGTCGTCTCAACCTTGTTTTACGACAAAAAAATGAGAACGACGAATCCGAAAGAGACT
AAGATTGTGATTGACACTACCGGCAGTACCAAACCTAAGCAGGACGATCTCATTCTCACTTGTTTCAGAG
GGTGGGTGAAGCAGTTGCAAATAGATTACAAAGGCAACGAAATAATGACGGCAGCTGCCTCTCAAGGGCT
GACCCGTAAAGGTGTGTATGCCGTTCGGTACAAGGTGAATGAAAATCCTCTGTACGCACCCACCTCAGAA
CATGTGAACGTCCTACTGACCCGCACGGAGGACCGCATCGTGTGGAAAACACTAGCCGGCGACCCATGGA
TAAAAACACTGACTGCCAAGTACCCTGGGAATTTCACTGCCACGATAGAGGAGTGGCAAGCAGAGCATGA
TGCCATCATGAGGCACATCTTGGAGAGACCGGACCCTACCGACGTCTTCCAGAATAAGGCAAACGTGTGT
TGGGCCAAGGCTTTAGTGCCGGTGCTGAAGACCGCTGGCATAGACATGACCACTGAACAATGGAACACTG
TGGATTATTTTGAAACGGACAAAGCTCACTCAGCAGAGATAGTATTGAACCAACTATGCGTGAGGTTCTT
TGGACTCGATCTGGACTCCGGTCTATTTTCTGCACCCACTGTTCCGTTATCCATTAGGAATAATCACTGG
GATAACTCCCCGTCGCCTAACATGTACGGGCTGAATAAAGAAGTGGTCCGTCAGCTCTCTCGCAGGTACC
CACAACTGCCTCGGGCAGTTGCCACTGGAAGAGTCTATGACATGAACACTGGTACACTGCGCAATTATGA
TCCGCGCATAAACCTAGTACCTGTAAACAGAAGACTGCCTCATGCTTTAGTCCTCCACCATAATGAACAC
CCACAGAGTGACTTTTCTTCATTCGTCAGCAAATTGAAGGGCAGAACTGTCCTGGTGGTCGGGGAAAAGT
TGTCCGTCCCAGGCAAAATGGTTGACTGGTTGTCAGACCGGCCTGAGGCTACCTTCAGAGCTCGGCTGGA
TTTAGGCATCCCAGGTGATGTGCCCAAATATGACATAATATTTGTTAATGTGAGGACCCCATATAAATAC
CATCACTATCAGCAGTGTGAAGACCATGCCATTAAGCTTAGCATGTTGACCAAGAAAGCTTGTCTGCATC
TGAATCCCGGCGGAACCTGTGTCAGCATAGGTTATGGTTACGCTGACAGGGCCAGCGAAAGCATCATTGG
TGCTATAGCGCGGCAGTTCAAGTTTTCCCGGGTATGCAAACCGAAATCCTCACTTGAAGAGACGGAAGTT
CTGTTTGTATTCATTGGGTACGATCGCAAGGCCCGTACGCACAATTCTTACAAGCTTTCATCAACCTTGA
CCAACATTTATACAGGTTCCAGACTCCACGAAGCCGGATGTGCACCCTCATATCATGTGGTGCGAGGGGA
TATTGCCACGGCCACCGAAGGAGTGATTATAAATGCTGCTAACAGCAAAGGACAACCTGGCGGAGGGGTG
TGCGGAGCGCTGTATAAGAAATTCCCGGAAAGCTTCGATTTACAGCCGATCGAAGTAGGAAAAGCGCGAC
TGGTCAAAGGTGCAGCTAAACATATCATTCATGCCGTAGGACCAAACTTCAACAAAGTTTCGGAGGTTGA
AGGTGACAAACAGTTGGCAGAGGCTTATGAGTCCATCGCTAAGATTGTCAACGATAACAATTACAAGTCA
GTAGCGATTCCACTGTTGTCCACCGGCATCTTTTCCGGGAACAAAGATCGACTAACCCAATCATTGAACC
ATTTGCTGACAGCTTTAGACACCACTGATGCAGATGTAGCCATATACTGCAGGGACAAGAAATGGGAAAT
GACTCTCAAGGAAGCAGTGGCTAGGAGAGAAGCAGTGGAGGAGATATGCATATCCGACGACTCTTCAGTG
ACAGAACCTGATGCAGAGCTGGTGAGGGTGCATCCGAAGAGTTCTTTGGCTGGAAGGAAGGGCTACAGCA
CAAGCGATGGCAAAACTTTCTCATATTTGGAAGGGACCAAGTTTCACCAGGCGGCCAAGGATATAGCAGA
AATTAATGCCATGTGGCCCGTTGCAACGGAGGCCAATGAGCAGGTATGCATGTATATCCTCGGAGAAAGC
ATGAGCAGTATTAGGTCGAAATGCCCCGTCGAAGAGTCGGAAGCCTCCACACCACCTAGCACGCTGCCTT
GCTTGTGCATCCATGCCATGACTCCAGAAAGAGTACAGCGCCTAAAAGCCTCACGTCCAGAACAAATTAC
TGTGTGCTCATCCTTTCCATTGCCGAAGTATAGAATCACTGGTGTGCAGAAGATCCAATGCTCCCAGCCT
ATATTGTTCTCACCGAAAGTGCCTGCGTATATTCATCCAAGGAAGTATCTCGTGGAAACACCACCGGTAG
ACGAGACTCCGGAGCCATCGGCAGAGAACCAATCCACAGAGGGGACACCTGAACAACCACCACTTATAAC
CGAGGATGAGACCAGGACTAGAACGCCTGAGCCGATCATCATCGAAGAGGAAGAAGAGGATAGCATAAGT
TTGCTGTCAGATGGCCCGACCCACCAGGTGCTGCAAGTCGAGGCAGACATTCACGGGCCGCCCTCTGTAT
CTAGCTCATCCTGGTCCATTCCTCATGCATCCGACTTTGATGTGGACAGTTTATCCATACTTGACACCCT
GGAGGGAGCTAGCGTGACCAGCGGGGCAACGTCAGCCGAGACTAACTCTTACTTCGCAAAGAGTATGGAG
TTTCTGGCGCGACCGGTGCCTGCGCCTCGAACAGTATTCAGGAACCCTCCACATCCCGCTCCGCGCACAA
GAACACCGTCACTTGCACCCAGCAGGGCCTGCTCGAGAACCAGCCTAGTTTCCACCCCGCCAGGCGTGAA
TAGGGTGATCACTAGAGAGGAGCTCGAGGCGCTTACCCCGTCACGCACTCCTAGCAGGTCGGTCTCGAGA
ACCAGCCTGGTCTCCAACCCGCCAGGCGTAAATAGGGTGATTACAAGAGAGGAGTTTGAGGCGTTCGTAG
CACAACAACAATGACGGTTTGATGCGGGTGCATACATCTTTTCCTCCGACACCGGTCAAGGGCATTTACA
ACAAAAATCAGTAAGGCAAACGGTGCTATCCGAAGTGGTGTTGGAGAGGACCGAATTGGAGATTTCGTAT
GCCCCGCGCCTCGACCAAGAAAAAGAAGAATTACTACGCAAGAAATTACAGTTAAATCCCACACCTGCTA
ACAGAAGCAGATACCAGTCCAGGAAGGTGGAGAACATGAAAGCCATAACAGCTAGACGTATTCTGCAAGG
CCTAGGGCATTATTTGAAGGCAGAAGGAAAAGTGGAGTGCTACCGAACCCTGCATCCTGTTCCTTTGTAT
TCATCTAGTGTGAACCGTGCCTTTTCAAGCCCCAAGGTCGCAGTGGAAGCCTGTAACGCCATGTTGAAAG
AGAACTTTCCGACTGTGGCTTCTTACTGTATTATTCCAGAGTACGATGCCTATTTGGACATGGTTGACGG
AGCTTCATGCTGCTTAGACACTGCCAGTTTTTGCCCTGCAAAGCTGCGCAGCTTTCCAAAGAAACACTCC
TATTTGGAACCCACAATACGATCGGCAGTGCCTTCAGCGATCCAGAACACGCTCCAGAACGTCCTGGCAG
CTGCCACAAAAAGAAATTGCAATGTCACGCAAATGAGAGAATTGCCCGTATTGGATTCGGCGGCCTTTAA
TGTGGAATGCTTCAAGAAATATGCGTGTAATAATGAATATTGGGAAACGTTTAAAGAAAACCCCATCAGG
CTTACTGAAGAAAACGTGGTAAATTACATTACCAAATTAAAAGGACCAAAAGCTGCTGCTCTTTTTGCGA
AGACACATAATTTGAATATGTTGCAGGACATACCAATGGACAGGTTTGTAATGGACTTAAAGAGAGACGT
GAAAGTGACTCCAGGAACAAAACATACTGAAGAACGGCCCAAGGTACAGGTGATCCAGGCTGCCGATCCG
CTAGCAACAGCGTATCTGTGCGGAATCCACCGAGAGCTGGTTAGGAGATTAAATGCGGTCCTGCTTCCGA
ACATTCATACACTGTTTGATATGTCGGCTGAAGACTTTGACGCTATTATAGCCGAGCACTTCCAGCCTGG
GGATTGTGTTCTGGAAACTGACATCGCGTCGTTTGATAAAAGTGAGGACGACGCCATGGCTCTGACCGCG
TTAATGATTCTGGAAGACTTAGGTGTGGACGCAGAGCTGTTGACGCTGATTGAGGCGGCTTTCGGCGAAA
TTTCATCAATACATTTGCCCACTAAAACTAAATTTAAATTCGGAGCCATGATGAAATCTGGAATGTTCCT
CACACTGTTTGTGAACACAGTCATTAACATTGTAATCGCAAGCAGAGTGTTGAGAGAACGGCTAACCGGA
TCACCATGTGCAGCATTCATTGGAGATGACAATATCGTGAAAGGAGTCAAATCGGACAAATTAATGGCAG
ACAGGTGCGCCACCTGGTTGAATATGGAAGTCAAGATTATAGATGCTGTGGTGGGCGAGAAAGCGCCTTA
TTTCTGTGGAGGGTTTATTTTGTGTGACTCCGTGACCGGCACAGCGTGCCGTGTGGCAGACCCCCTAAAA
AGGCTGTTTAAGCTTGGCAAACCTCTGGCAGCAGACGATGAACATGATGATGACAGGAGAAGGGCATTGC
ATGAAGAGTCAACACGCTGGAACCGAGTGGGTATTCTTTCAGAGCTGTGCAAGGCAGTAGAATCAAGGTA
TGAAACCGTAGGAACTTCCATCATAGTTATGGCCATGACTACTCTAGCTAGCAGTGTTAAATCATTCAGC
TACCTGAGAGGGGCCCCTATAACTCTCTACGGCTAACCTGAATGGACTACGACATAGTCTAGTCCGCCAA
GTCTAGCATATGGGCGCGCCCTCAGCATCGATTCAATTCGCCACCATGGTGAGCAAGGGCGAGGAGCTGT
TCACCGGGGTGGTGCCCATCCTGGTCGAGCTGGACGGCGACGTAAACGGCCACAAGTTCAGCGTGTCCGG
CGAGGGCGAGGGCGATGCCACCTACGGCAAGCTGACCCTGAAGTTCATCTGCACCACCGGCAAGCTGCCC
GTGCCCTGGCCCACCCTCGTGACCACCCTGACCTGGGGCGTGCAGTGCTTCAGCCGCTACCCCGACCACA
TGAAGCAGCACGACTTCTTCAAGTCCGCCATGCCCGAAGGCTACGTCCAGGAGCGCACCATCTTCTTCAA
GGACGACGGCAACTACAAGACCCGCGCCGAGGTGAAGTTCGAGGGCGACACCCTGGTGAACCGCATCGAG
CTGAAGGGCATCGACTTCAAGGAGGACGGCAACATCCTGGGGCACAAGCTGGAGTACAACTACATCAGCC
ACAACGTCTATATCACCGCCGACAAGCAGAAGAACGGCATCAAGGCCAACTTCAAGATCCGCCACAACAT
CGAGGACGGCAGCGTGCAGCTCGCCGACCACTACCAGCAGAACACCCCCATCGGCGACGGCCCCGTGCTG
CTGCCCGACAACCACTACCTGAGCACCCAGTCCGCCCTGAGCAAAGACCCCAACGAGAAGCGCGATCACA
TGGTCCTGCTGGAGTTCGTGACCGCCGCCGGGATCACTCTCGGCATGGACGAGCTGTACAAGTCTAGACA
ATGTACTAACTACGCTTTGTTGAAACTCGCTGGCGATGTTGAAAGTAACCCCGGTCCTGGCGCGCCCATG
TACAACATGATGGAGACGGAGCTGAAGCCGCCGGGCCCGCAGCAAACTTCGGGGGGCGGCGGCGGCAACT
CCACCGCGGCGGCGGCCGGCGGCAACCAGAAAAACAGCCCGGACCGCGTCAAGCGGCCCATGAATGCCTT
CATGGTGTGGTCCCGCGGGCAGCGGCGCAAGATGGCCCAGGAGAACCCCAAGATGCACAACTCGGAGATC
AGCAAGCGCCTGGGCGCCGAGTGGAAAGCGCTGACGCTGGCGGAGAAGCGGCCGTTCATCGACGAGGCTA
AGCGGCTGCGAGTGCTGCACATGCAGGACCACCCCAACTACAAGTACCGGCCGCGGCGGCGCAAGCAGGT
GAAGCGGCTGAAGCGGGTGGAGGGCGGCTTCCTGCACGGCCTGGCTGAGCCGCAGGCGGCCGCGCTGGGC
CCCGAGGGCGGCCGCGTGGCCATGGACGGCCTGGGCCTCCAGTTCCCCGAGCAGGGCTTCCCCGCCGGCC
CGCCGCTGCTGCCTCCGCACATGGGCGGCCACTACCGCGACTGCCAGAGTCTGGGCGCGCCTCCGCTCGA
CGGCTACCCGTTGCCCACGCCCGACACGTCCCCGCTGGACGGCGTGGACCCCGACCCGGCTTTCTTCGCC
GCCCCGATGCCCGGGGACTGCCCGGCGGCCGGCACCTACAGCTACGCGCAGGTCTCGGACTACGCTGGCC
CCCCGGAGCCTCCCGCCGGTCCCATGCACCCCCGACTCGGCCCAGAGCCCGCGGGTCCCTCGATTCCGGG
CCTCCTGGCGCCACCCAGCGCCCTTCACGTGTACTACGGCGCGATGGGCTCGCCCGGGGCGGGCGGCGGG
CGCGGCTTCCAGATGCAGCCGCAACACCAGCACCAGCACCAGCACCAGCACCACCCCCCGGGCCCCGGAC
AGCCGTCGCCCCCTCCGGAGGCACTGCCCTGCCGGGACGGCACGGACCCCAGTCAGCCCGCCGAGCTCCT
CGGGGAGGTGGACCGCACGGAATTTGAACAGTATCTGCACTTCGTGTGCAAGCCTGAGATGGGCCTCCCC
TACCAGGGGCATGACTCCGGTGTGAATCTCCCCGACAGCCACGGGGCCATTTCCTCGGTGGTGTCCGACG
CCAGCTCCGCGGTATATTACTGCAACTATCCTGACGTGGGCACCGGTGCCACCAACTTCAGCCTGCTGAA
GCAGGCCGGCGACGTGGAGGAGAACCCCGGCCCCATGAACAATTCGCCCTTCACCATGGCTGTCAGTGAC
GCGCTGCTCCCATCTTTCTCCACGTTCGCGTCTGGCCCGGCGGGAAGGGAGAAGACACTGCGTCAAGCAG
GTGCCCCGAATAACCGCTGGCGGGAGGAGCTCTCCCACATGAAGCGACTTCCCCCAGTGCTTCCCGGCCG
CCCCTATGACCTGGCGGCGGCGACCGTGGCCACAGACCTGGAGAGCGGCGGAGCCGGTGCGGCTTGCGGC
GGTAGCAACCTGGCGCCCCTACCTCGGAGAGAGACCGAGGAGTTCAACGATCTCCTGGACCTGGACTTTA
TTCTCTCCAATTCGCTGACCCATCCTCCGGAGTCAGTGGCCGCCACCGTGTCCTCGTCAGCGTCAGCCTC
CTCTTCGTCGTCGCCGTCGAGCAGCGGCCCTGCCAGCGCGCCCTCCACCTGCAGCTTCACCTATCCGATC
CGGGCCGGGAACGACCCGGGCGTGGCGCCGGGCGGCACGGGCGGAGGCCTCCTCTATGGCAGGGAGTCCG
CTCCCCCTCCGACGGCTCCCTTCAACCTGGCGGACATCAACGACGTGAGCCCCTCGGGCGGCTTCGTGGC
CGAGCTCCTGCGGCCAGAATTGGACCCGGTGTACATTCCGCCGCAGCAGCCGCAGCCGCCAGGTGGCGGG
CTGATGGGCAAGTTCGTGCTGAAGGCGTCGCTGAGCGCCCCTGGCAGCGAGTACGGCAGCCCGTCGGTCA
TCAGCGTCAGCAAAGGCAGCCCTGACGGCAGCCACCCGGTGGTGGTGGCGCCCTACAACGGCGGGCCGCC
GCGCACGTGCCCCAAGATCAAGCAGGAGGCGGTCTCTTCGTGCACCCACTTGGGCGCTGGACCCCCTCTC
AGCAATGGCCACCGGCCGGCTGCACACGACTTCCCCCTGGGGCGGCAGCTCCCCAGCAGGACTACCCCGA
CCCTGGGTCTTGAGGAAGTGCTGAGCAGCAGGGACTGTCACCCTGCCCTGCCGCTTCCTCCCGGCTTCCA
TCCCCACCCGGGGCCCAATTACCCATCCTTCCTGCCCGATCAGATGCAGCCGCAAGTCCCGCCGCTCCAT
TACCAAGAGCTCATGCCACCCGGTTCCTGCATGCCAGAGGAGCCCAAGCCAAAGAGGGGAAGACGATCGT
GGCCCCGGAAAAGGACCGCCACCCACACTTGTGATTACGCGGGCTGCGGCAAAACCTACACAAAGAGTTC
CCATCTCAAGGCACACCTGCGAACCCACACAGGTGAGAAACCTTACCACTGTGACTGGGACGGCTGTGGA
TGGAAATTCGCCCGCTCAGATGAACTGACCAGGCACTACCGTAAACACACGGGGCACCGCCCGTTCCAGT
GCCAAAAATGCGACCGAGCATTTTCCAGGTCGGACCACCTCGCCTTACACATGAAGAGACATTTTTAAGC
GGCCATCGATGTCGACAACTAACTTAAGCTAGCAACGGTTTCCCTCTAGCGGGATCAATTCCGCCCCCCC
CCCCTAACGTTACTGGCCGAAGCCGCTTGGAATAAGGCCGGTGTGCGTTTGTCTATATGTTATTTTCCAC
CATATTGCCGTCTTTTGGCAATGTGAGGGCCCGGAAACCTGGCCCTGTCTTCTTGACGAGCATTCCTAGG
GGTCTTTCCCCTCTCGCCAAAGGAATGCAAGGTCTGTTGAATGTCGTGAAGGAAGCAGTTCCTCTGGAAG
CTTCTTGAAGACAAACAACGTCTGTAGCGACCCTTTGCAGGCAGCGGAACCCCCCACCTGGCGACAGGTG
CCTCTGCGGCCAAAAGCCACGTGTATAAGATACACCTGCAAAGGCGGCACAACCCCAGTGCCACGTTGTG
AGTTGGATAGTTGTGGAAAGAGTCAAATGGCTCTCCTCAAGCGTATTCAACAAGGGGCTGAAGGATGCCC
AGAAGGTACCCCATTGTATGGGATCTGATCTGGGGCCTCGGTGCACATGCTTTACATGTGTTTAGTCGAG
GTTAAAAAAACGTCTAGGCCCCCCGAACCACGGGGACGTGGTTTTCCTTTGAAAAACACGATAATACCAT
GACCGAGTACAAGCCCACGGTGCGCCTCGCCACCCGCGACGACGTCCCCAGGGCCGTACGCACCCTCGCC
GCCGCGTTCGCCGACTACCCCGCCACGCGCCACACCGTCGATCCGGACCGCCACATCGAGCGGGTCACCG
AGCTGCAAGAACTCTTCCTCACGCGCGTCGGGCTCGACATCGGCAAGGTGTGGGTCGCGGACGACGGCGC
CGCGGTGGCGGTCTGGACCACGCCGGAGAGCGTCGAAGCGGGGGCGGTGTTCGCCGAGATCGGCCCGCGC
ATGGCCGAGTTGAGCGGTTCCCGGCTGGCCGCGCAGCAACAGATGGAAGGCCTCCTGGCGCCGCACCGGC
CCAAGGAGCCCGCGTGGTTCCTGGCCACCGTCGGCGTCTCGCCCGACCACCAGGGCAAGGGTCTGGGCAG
CGCCGTCGTGCTCCCCGGAGTGGAGGCGGCCGAGCGCGCCGGGGTGCCCGCCTTCCTGGAGACCTCCGCG
CCCCGCAACCTCCCCTTCTACGAGCGGCTCGGCTTCACCGTCACCGCCGACGTCGAGGTGCCCGAAGGAC
CGCGCACCTGGTGCATGACCCGCAAGCCCGGTGCCTGAGAATTGGCAAGCTGCTTACATAGAACTCGCGG
CGATTGGCATGCCGCCTTAAAATTTTTATTTTATTTTTTCTTTTCTTTTCCGAATCGGATTTTGTTTTTA
ATATTTCAAAAAAAAAAAAAAAAAAAAAAAACGCGTCGAGGGGAATTAATTCTTGAAGACGAAAGGGCCA
GGTGGCACTTTTCGGGGAAATGTGCGCGGAACCCCTATTTGTTTATTTTTCTAAATACATTCAAATATGT
ATCCGCTCATGAGACAATAACCCTGATAAATGCTTCAATAATATTGAAAAAGGAAGAGTATGAGTATTCA
ACATTTCCGTGTCGCCCTTATTCCCTTTTTTGCGGCATTTTGCCTTCCTGTTTTTGCTCACCCAGAAACG
CTGGTGAAAGTAAAAGATGCTGAAGATCAGTTGGGTGCACGAGTGGGTTACATCGAACTGGATCTCAACA
GCGGTAAGATCCTTGAGAGTTTTCGCCCCGAAGAACGTTTTCCAATGATGAGCACTTTTAAAGTTCTGCT
ATGTGGCGCGGTATTATCCCGTGTTGACGCCGGGCAAGAGCAACTCGGTCGCCGCATACACTATTCTCAG
AATGACTTGGTTGAGTACTCACCAGTCACAGAAAAGCATCTTACGGATGGCATGACAGTAAGAGAATTAT
GCAGTGCTGCCATAACCATGAGTGATAACACTGCGGCCAACTTACTTCTGACAACGATCGGAGGACCGAA
GGAGCTAACCGCTTTTTTGCACAACATGGGGGATCATGTAACTCGCCTTGATCGTTGGGAACCGGAGCTG
AATGAAGCCATACCAAACGACGAGCGTGACACCACGATGCCTGTAGCAATGGCAACAACGTTGCGCAAAC
TATTAACTGGCGAACTACTTACTCTAGCTTCCCGGCAACAATTAATAGACTGGATGGAGGCGGATAAAGT
TGCAGGACCACTTCTGCGCTCGGCCCTTCCGGCTGGCTGGTTTATTGCTGATAAATCTGGAGCCGGTGAG
CGTGGGTCTCGCGGTATCATTGCAGCACTGGGGCCAGATGGTAAGCCCTCCCGTATCGTAGTTATCTACA
CGACGGGGAGTCAGGCAACTATGGATGAACGAAATAGACAGATCGCTGAGATAGGTGCCTCACTGATTAA
GCATTGGTAACTGTCAGACCAAGTTTACTCATATATACTTTAGATTGATTTAAAACTTCATTTTTAATTT
AAAAGGATCTAGGTGAAGATCCTTTTTGATAATCTCATGACCAAAATCCCTTAACGTGAGTTTTCGTTCC
ACTGAGCGTCAGACCCCGTAGAAAAGATCAAAGGATCTTCTTGAGATCCTTTTTTTCTGCGCGTAATCTG
CTGCTTGCAAACAAAAAAACCACCGCTACCAGCGGTGGTTTGTTTGCCGGATCAAGAGCTACCAACTCTT
TTTCCGAAGGTAACTGGCTTCAGCAGAGCGCAGATACCAAATACTGTCCTTCTAGTGTAGCCGTAGTTAG
GCCACCACTTCAAGAACTCTGTAGCACCGCCTACATACCTCGCTCTGCTAATCCTGTTACCAGTGGCTGC
TGCCAGTGGCGATAAGTCGTGTCTTACCGGGTTGGACTCAAGACGATAGTTACCGGATAAGGCGCAGCGG
TCGGGCTGAACGGGGGGTTCGTGCACACAGCCCAGCTTGGAGCGAACGACCTACACCGAACTGAGATACC
TACAGCGTGAGCTATGAGAAAGCGCCACGCTTCCCGAAGGGAGAAAGGCGGACAGGTATCCGGTAAGCGG
CAGGGTCGGAACAGGAGAGCGCACGAGGGAGCTTCCAGGGGGAAACGCCTGGTATCTTTATAGTCCTGTC
GGGTTTCGCCACCTCTGACTTGAGCGTCGATTTTTGTGATGCTCGTCAGGGGGGCGGAGCCTATGGAAAA
ACGCCAGCAACGCGAGCTCTAATACGACTCACTATAG
